>Addgene plasmid #158904 | JGI_018069 | addgene full sequence | sequence record 315978 | Addgene NGS Result
GGAATTGTGAGCGGATAACAATTCCCCTCTAGAAATAATTTTGTTTAACTTTAAGAAGGAGATATACCAT
GGGCAGCAGCCATCATCATCATCATCACAGCAGCGGCCTGGTGCCGCGCGGCAGCCATATGCATTTCAAA
AACGTGGTAATTCAAGCGCCAGTTGCGGTCAACGCGCCGGTTAGCCTGAGTTCCCAAGAAATTGCGCAAC
GCTTGAAGCCTACAATGGACCGTTTGGGCATCCGGGAAAATCTGCTGGCCGAAATTAGCGGTATCGAATC
GAGAGGGTTGTGGGATGAGCATACATCTCCGTCTGACGCAGCCACACTGGCGGCAGAAGAAGCCATTGCG
AGGTCCGGCATCGACCGGAGTCGCATTGGTCTGGTAATTAATACAAGCGTCAGTCGTGACTTCCTTGAAC
CCAGCACAGCGTGCATGGTTCATGGTAACCTTGGATTGGCCCCGGATTGCCTTAACTTCGATGTCGCAAA
TGCATGTCTGGGTTTTCTCAACGGCATGGATATCGCAGCGCGCATGTTGGAACGCGCGGAAGTGGATTAT
GCGCTGATTGTGGACGGAGAGTCCAGTCGCCCGCTTATAGAAGCTACAATTGCACGCCTGCTGTCCCCCG
AAGTTGAAGAAGCCCAGTTTCGCGCCGAATTCGCTTCTCTTACACTCGGCAGCGGATCTGCAGCAATGAT
CATGGCCAGGCGGGAATTAGCCCCCGATGGCCATAGCTACAGAGGCAGTGTCACACGTGCGGCTACGCGG
TTTAACAAACTGTGTCAGGGCAATATGGATCGCATGCAGACAGATACTCGCGGGTTACTTGGTGCCGGAC
TTGAACTTGCAGCGGAGACATTCGCTGAAGCCCGCAAATCCTTCGGCTGGGCCCCAGACGAGCTGGATCA
GTTTGTCATCCATCAGGTGAGCAAGGTACACACGGAGTCTCTTGTTCAATTGTTGGGTCTGGACCCAGTG
AAAGTCCATACCATTTATCCACACATGGGAAATGTGGGCCCGGCGTCAGTCCCGATTGTTTTGAGCAGAG
TAGCAGAAGCTGGTAAGCTGGATACTGGCTCCCGTGTGGCACTGCTTGGCATTGGAAGCGGCCTGAATTG
CAGCATGGCTGAGGTGGTGTGGTAACTCGAGCACCACCACCACCACCACTGAGATCCGGCTGCTAACAAA
GCCCGAAAGGAAGCTGAGTTGGCTGCTGCCACCGCTGAGCAATAACTAGCATAACCCCTTGGGGCCTCTA
AACGGGTCTTGAGGGGTTTTTTGCTGAAAGGAGGAACTATATCCGGATTGGCGAATGGG
[124 nt withheld, positions 1320-1443]
C
[91 nt withheld, positions 1445-1535]
A
[49 nt withheld, positions 1537-1585]
CCTTTGACGTTGGAGTCCACGTTCTTT
[37 nt withheld, positions 1613-1649]
ACCCTATCTCGGTCTATTCTTTTGATTTATAAGGGATTTTGCCGATTTCGGCCTATTGGTTAAAAAATGA
GCTGATTTAACAAAAATTTAACGCGAATTTTAACAAAATATTAACGCTTACAATTTAGGTGGCACTTTTC
GGGGAAATGTGCGCGGAACCCCTATTTGTTTATTTTTCTAAATACATTCAAATATGTATCCGCTCATGAA
TTAATTCTTAGAAAAACTCATCGAGCATCAAATGAAACTGCAATTTATTCATATCAGGATTATCAATACC
ATATTTTTGAAAAAGCCGTTTCTGTAATGAAGGAGAAAACTCACCGAGGCAGTTCCATAGGATGGCAAGA
TCCTGGTATCGGTCTGCGATTCCGACTCGTCCAACATCAATACAACCTATTAATTTCCCCTCGTCAAAAA
TAAGGTTATCAAGTGAGAAATCACCATGAGTGACGACTGAATCCGGTGAGAATGGCAAAAGTTTATGCAT
TTCTTTCCAGACTTGTTCAACAGGCCAGCCATTACGCTCGTCATCAAAATCACTCGCATCAACCAAACCG
TTATTCATTCGTGATTGCGCCTGAGCGAGACGAAATACGCGATCGCTGTTAAAAGGACAATTACAAACAG
GAATCGAATGCAACCGGCGCAGGAACACTGCCAGCGCATCAACAATATTTTCACCTGAATCAGGATATTC
TTCTAATACCTGGAATGCTGTTTTCCCGGGGATCGCAGTGGTGAGTAACCATGCATCATCAGGAGTACGG
ATAAAATGCTTGATGGTCGGAAGAGGCATAAATTCCGTCAGCCAGTTTAGTCTGACCATCTCATCTGTAA
CATCATTGGCAACGCTACCTTTGCCATGTTTCAGAAACAACTCTGGCGCATCGGGCTTCCCATACAATCG
ATAGATTGTCGCACCTGATTGCCCGACATTATCGCGAGCCCATTTATACCCATATAAATCAGCATCCATG
TTGGAATTTAATCGCGGCCTAGAGCAAGACGTTTCCCGTTGAATATGGCTCATAACACCCCTTGTATTAC
TGTTTATGTAAGCAGACAGTTTTATTGTTCATGACCAAAATCCCTTAACGTGAGTTTTCGTTCCACTGAG
CGTCAGACCCCGTAGAAAAGATCAAAGGATCTTCTTGAGATCCTTTTTTTCTGCGCGTAATCTGCTGCTT
GCAAACAAAAAAACCACCGCTACCAGCGGTGGTTTGTTTGCCGGATCAAGAGCTACCAACTCTTTTTCCG
AAGGTAACTGGCTTCAGCAGAGCGCAGATACCAAATACTGTCCTTCTAGTGTAGCCGTAGTTAGGCCACC
ACTTCAAGAACTCTGTAGCACCGCCTACATACCTCGCTCTGCTAATCCTGTTACCAGTGGCTGCTGCCAG
TGGCGATAAGTCGTGTCTTACCGGGTTGGACTCAAGACGATAGTTACCGGATAAGGCGCAGCGGTCGGGC
TGAACGGGGGGTTCGTGCACACAGCCCAGCTTGGAGCGAACGACCTACACCGAACTGAGATACCTACAGC
GTGAGCTATGAGAAAGCGCCACGCTTCCCGAAGGGAGAAAGGCGGACAGGTATCCGGTAAGCGGCAGGGT
CGGAACAGGAGAGCGCACGAGGGAGCTTCCAGGGGGAAACGCCTGGTATCTTTATAGTCCTGTCGGGTTT
CGCCACCTCTGACTTGAGCGTCGATTTTTGTGATGCTCGTCAGGGGGGCGGAGCCTATGGAAAAACGCCA
GCAACGCGGCCTTTTTACGGTTCCTGGCCTTTTGCTGGCCTTTTGCTCACATGTTCTTTCCTGCGTTATC
CCCTGATTCTGTGGATAACCGTATTACCGCCTTTGAGTGAGCTGATACCGCTCGCCGCAGCCGAACGACC
GAGCGCAGCGAGTCAGTGAGCGAGGAAGCGGAAGAGCGCCTGATGCGGTATTTTCTCCTTACGCATCTGT
GCGGTATTTCACACCGCAATGGTGCACTCTCAGTACAATCTGCTCTGATGCCGCATAGTTAAGCCAGTAT
ACACTCCGCTATCGCTACGTGACTGGGTCATGGCTGCGCCCCGACACCCGCCAACACCCGCTGACGCGCC
CTGACGGGCTTGTCTGCTCCCGGCATCCGCTTACAGACAAGCTGTGACCGTCTCCGGGAGCTGCATGTGT
CAGAGGTTTTCACCGTCATCACCGAAACGCGCGAGGCAGCTGCGGTAAAGCTCATCAGCGTGGTCGTGAA
GCGATTCACAGATGTCTGCCTGTTCATCCGCGTCCAGCTCGTTGAGTTTCTCCAGAAGCGTTAATGTCTG
GCTTCTGATAAAGCGGGCCATGTTAAGGGCGGTTTTTTCCTGTTTGGTCACTGATGCCTCCGTGTAAGGG
GGATTTCTGTTCATGGGGGTAATGATACCGATGAAACGAGAGAGGATGCTCACGATACGGGTTACTGATG
ATGAACATGCCCGGTTACTGGAACGTTGTGAGGGTAAACAACTGGCGGTATGGATGCGGCGGGACCAGAG
AAAAATCACTCAGGGTCAATGCCAGCGCTTCGTTAATACAGATGTAGGTGTTCCACAGGGTAGCCAGCAG
CATCCTGCGATGCAGATCCGGAACATAATGGTGCAGGGCGCTGACTTCCGCGTTTCCAGACTTTACGAAA
CACGGAAACCGAAGACCATTCATGTTGTTGCTCAGGTCGCAGACGTTTTGCAGCAGCAGTCGCTTCACGT
TCGCTCGCGTATCGGTGATTCATTCTGCTAACCAGTAAGGCAACCCCGCCAGCCTAGCCGGGTCCTCAAC
GACAGGAGCACGATCATGCGCACCCGTGGGGCCGCCATGCCGGCGATAATGGCCTGCTTCTCGCCGAAAC
GTTTGGTGGCGGGACCAGTGACGAAGGCTTGAGCGAGGGCGTGCAAGATTCCGAATACCGCAAGCGACAG
GCCGATCATCGTCGCGCTCCAGCGAAAGCGGTCCTCGCCGAAAATGACCCAGAGCGCTGCCGGCACCTGT
CCTACGAGTTGCATGATAAAGAAGACAGTCATAAGTGCGGCGACGATAGTCATGCCCCGCGCCCACCGGA
AGGAGCTGACTGGGTTGAAGGCTCTCAAGGGCATCGGTCGAGATCCCGGTGCCTAATGAGTGAGCTAACT
TACATTAATTGCGTTGCGCTCACTGCCCGCTTTCCAGTCGGGAAACCTGTCGTGCCAGCTGCATTAATGA
ATCGGCCAACGCGCGGGGAGAGGCGGTTTGCGTATTGGGCGCCAGGGTGGTTTTTCTTTTCACCAGTGAG
ACGGGCAACAGCTGATTGCCCTTCACCGCCTGGCCCTGAGAGAGTTGCAGCAAGCGGTCCACGCTGGTTT
GCCCCAGCAGGCGAAAATCCTGTTTGATGGTGGTTAACGGCGGGATATAACATGAGCTGTCTTCGGTATC
GTCGTATCCCACTACCGAGATATCCGCACCAACGCGCAGCCCGGACTCGGTAATGGCGCGCATTGCGCCC
AGCGCCATCTGATCGTTGGCAACCAGCATCGCAGTGGGAACGATGCCCTCATTCAGCATTTGCATGGTTT
GTTGAAAACCGGACATGGCACTCCAGTCGCCTTCCCGTTCCGCTATCGGCTGAATTTGATTGCGAGTGAG
ATATTTATGCCAGCCAGCCAGACGCAGACGCGCCGAGACAGAACTTAATGGGCCCGCTAACAGCGCGATT
TGCTGGTGACCCAATGCGACCAGATGCTCCACGCCCAGTCGCGTACCGTCTTCATGGGAGAAAATAATAC
TGTTGATGGGTGTCTGGTCAGAGACATCAAGAAATAACGCCGGAACATTAGTGCAGGCAGCTTCCACAGC
AATGGCATCCTGGTCATCCAGCGGATAGTTAATGATCAGCCCACTGACGCGTTGCGCGAGAAGATTGTGC
ACCGCCGCTTTACAGGCTTCGACGCCGCTTCGTTCTACCATCGACACCACCACGCTGGCACCCAGTTGAT
CGGCGCGAGATTTAATCGCCGCGACAATTTGCGACGGCGCGTGCAGGGCCAGACTGGAGGTGGCAACGCC
AATCAGCAACGACTGTTTGCCCGCCAGTTGTTGTGCCACGCGGTTGGGAATGTAATTCAGCTCCGCCATC
GCCGCTTCCACTTTTTCCCGCGTTTTCGCAGAAACGTGGCTGGCCTGGTTCACCACGCGGGAAACGGTCT
GATAAGAGACACCGGCATACTCTGCGACATCGTATAACGTTACTGGTTTCACATTCACCACCCTGAATTG
ACTCTCTTCCGGGCGCTATCATGCCATACCGCGAAAGGTTTTGCGCCATTCGATGGTGTCCGGGATCTCG
ACGCTCTCCCTTATGCGACTCCTGCATTAGGAAGCAGCCCAGTAGTAGGTTGAGGCCGTTGAGCACCGCC
GCCGCAAGGAATGGTGCATGCAAGGAGATGGCGCCCAACAGTCCCCCGGCCACGGGGCCTGCCACCATAC
CCACGCCGAAACAAGCGCTCATGAGCCCGAAGTGGCGAGCCCGATCTTCCCCATCGGTGATGTCGGCGAT
ATAGGCGCCAGCAACCGCACCTGTGGCGCCGGTGATGCCGGCCACGATGCGTCCGGCGTAGAGGATCGAG
ATCTCGATCCCGCGAAATTAATACGACTCACTATAGG
Features (pLannotate 1.2.2; 21 found; start..end, strand, type, name):
      1..25      +  protein_bind   lac operator: The lac repressor binds to the lac operator to inhibit transcription in E. coli. This inhibition can be relieved by adding lactose or isopropyl-β-D-thiogalactopyranoside (IPTG). lac repressor encoded by lacI
     40..62      +  RBS            RBS: efficient ribosome binding site from bacteriophage T7 gene 10 (Olins and Rangwala, 1989)
     81..97      +  CDS            capTEV™ (fragment): composite tag for in vivo biotinylation, TEV protease cleavage, and 6xHis tagging
    108..125     +  CDS            thrombin site: thrombin recognition and cleavage site
    129..1142    +  CDS            oleA: OLEA_XANCP - Experimental evidence at protein level: Swiss-Prot protein existence level 1. Involved in olefin biosynthesis (PubMed:21266575, PubMed:22524624, PubMed:27815501, PubMed:28223313). Catalyzes a non- decarboxylative head-to-head Claisen condensation of two acyl-CoA molecules, generating an (R)-2-alkyl-3-oxoalkanoate (PubMed:21266575, PubMed:22524624, PubMed:27815501). Is active with fatty acyl-CoA substrates that ranged from C(8) to C(16) in length, and is the most active with palmitoyl-CoA and myristoyl-CoA (PubMed:21266575). From Xanthomonas campestris pv. campestris (strain ATCC 3
   1152..1169    +  CDS            9xHis (fragment): 9xHis affinity tag
   1179..1228    +  CDS            SET1 (fragment): solubility-enhancement tag derived from T7 phage gene 10B
   1236..1283    +  terminator     T7 terminator: transcription terminator for bacteriophage T7 RNA polymerase
   1320..1748    +  rep_origin     f1 ori (sequence partly withheld): f1 bacteriophage origin of replication; arrow indicates direction of (+) strand synthesis
   1801..1858    +  promoter       AmpR promoter (fragment): bla
   1867..2682    -  CDS            KanR: aminoglycoside phosphotransferase; aph(3')-Ia; confers resistance to kanamycin in bacteria or G418 (Geneticin®) in eukaryotes
   2804..3392    +  rep_origin     ori: high-copy-number ColE1/pMB1/pBR322/pUC origin of replication
   3578..3717    -  misc_feature   bom: basis of mobility region from pBR322
   3819..4010    -  CDS            rop: Rop protein, which maintains plasmids at low copy number; rop
   4027..4407    +  CDS            YPB1_ECOLX: Protein predicted: Swiss-Prot protein existence level 4. From Escherichia coli.
   4479..4770    -  CDS            TcR (fragment): tetracycline efflux protein; tet; confers resistance to tetracycline
   4785..4806    -  protein_bind   CAP binding site: CAP binding activates transcription in the presence of cAMP. E. coli catabolite activator protein
   4819..5901    -  CDS            lacI: lac repressor; lacI; The lac repressor binds to the lac operator to inhibit transcription in E. coli. This inhibition can be relieved by adding lactose or isopropyl-β-D-thiogalactopyranoside (IPTG).
   5902..5979    -  promoter       lacI promoter: lacI
   5987..6266    -  CDS            TcR (fragment): tetracycline efflux protein; tet; confers resistance to tetracycline
   6288..6306    +  promoter       T7 promoter: promoter for bacteriophage T7 RNA polymerase
