[The description below was written by a language model from this plasmid's Addgene catalogue record and pLannotate feature annotations shown in this document.]
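Description:
JGI_018069 is a bacterial expression plasmid built on the pET28b backbone, carrying a synthetic gene designated WP_117315975_1 that was inserted by Gibson assembly into the NdeI/XhoI-opened vector. The 6.3 kb plasmid replicates from a ColE1/pBR322-type origin accompanied by the bom region and the rop gene, and is selected with kanamycin through the aph(3')-Ia resistance gene. An f1 origin is also present, and the short tetracycline-resistance fragments and partial AmpR promoter annotated in the backbone are non-functional remnants of its pBR322 ancestry. The catalogue lists it as high copy, although rop normally moderates copy number.

Expression follows the standard pET arrangement: a T7 promoter followed by a lac operator and the T7 gene 10 ribosome binding site drives the open reading frame, a T7 terminator ends the transcript, and a plasmid-borne lacI gene supplies repressor, so transcription is IPTG-inducible in hosts that provide T7 RNA polymerase. Upstream of the insert lie a His-tag segment (annotated as a capTEV fragment) and a thrombin cleavage site, giving an N-terminal, removable affinity tag. A second His-tag sequence sits downstream of the insert, but the record does not show whether it is translated in frame.

The roughly 1 kb coding sequence is annotated by similarity to OleA of Xanthomonas campestris, a thiolase-type enzyme that performs a non-decarboxylative head-to-head Claisen condensation of two fatty acyl-CoA molecules in olefin biosynthesis. The source organism of this homologue is not stated. This matches the stated purpose of exploring hydrocarbon structures for fuels and chemicals, and the plasmid is presumably intended for producing and purifying the enzyme for characterisation.
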