Addgene plasmid #158904: JGI_018069
Purpose: Hydrocarbon Structures for Fuels and Chemicals
Depositing lab: Joint Genome Institute.
Backbone
  Vector backbone: pET28b
  Vector type: Synthetic Biology
Growth in bacteria
  Bacterial resistance: Kanamycin, 50 μg/mL
  Growth temperature: 37°C
  Growth strain: Top10
  Copy number: High Copy
Gene/Insert
  Gene/Insert name: WP_117315975_1 (alt name: Batch220B_p038)
  Species: Synthetic
  Cloning method: Gibson Cloning
Terms and licenses: Academic/Nonprofit Terms; Industry Terms: Not Available to Industry
Depositor comments: pET28b_NdeIXhoI vector with WP_117315975_1 insert, JGI ICE Registry: https://registry.jgi.doe.gov/entry/18069
How to cite: JGI_018069 was a gift from Joint Genome Institute (Addgene plasmid # 158904 ; http://n2t.net/addgene:158904 ; RRID:Addgene_158904)
